Addgene plasmid #169308: SIN40C.SFFV.Luciferase.IRES.GFP
Purpose: Constitutive overexpression of Luciferase cDNA with GFP as a reporter fluorescent protein
Depositing lab: Jan-Henning Klusmann. Depositing organization: Martin-Luther-Universitaet Halle-Wittenberg. Publication: The megakaryocytic transcription factor ARID3A suppresses leukemia pathogenesis. Alejo-Valle O, Weigert K, Bhayadia R, Ng M, Issa H, Beyer C, Emmrich S, Schuschel K, Ihling C, Sinz A, Zimmermann M, Wickenhauser C, Flasinski M, Regenyi EM, Labuhn M, Reinhardt D, Yaspo ML, Heckl D, Klusmann JH. Blood. 2021 Sep 27. pii: S0006-4971(21)01649-9. doi: 10.1182/blood.2021012231. PubMed 34570885.
Backbone
  Vector backbone: SIN40C
  Vector type: Lentiviral
Growth in bacteria
  Bacterial resistance: Ampicillin, 100 μg/mL
  Growth temperature: 37°C
  Growth strain: NEB Stable
  Copy number: High Copy
Gene/Insert
  Gene/Insert name: Luciferase
  Species: Synthetic
  Promoter: SFFV
  Tag / fusion protein: IRES-EGFP (C terminal on insert)
  Cloning method: Restriction Enzyme; 5′ cloning site Unknown (unknown if destroyed)
  Sequencing primers: 5′ SFFV-F; 3′ IRES-R
Terms and licenses: Academic/Nonprofit Terms; Industry Terms: Not Available to Industry
How to cite: SIN40C.SFFV.Luciferase.IRES.GFP was a gift from Jan-Henning Klusmann (Addgene plasmid # 169308 ; http://n2t.net/addgene:169308 ; RRID:Addgene_169308)
