[The description below was written by a language model from this plasmid's Addgene catalogue record and pLannotate feature annotations shown in this document.]
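Description:
SIN40C.SFFV.Luciferase.IRES.GFP is a self-inactivating HIV-1-based lentiviral transfer plasmid of about 10.2 kb, built on the SIN40C backbone for constitutive expression of firefly luciferase together with a green fluorescent reporter. It is propagated in E. coli through a high-copy ColE1/pUC-type origin with ampicillin selection (AmpR/β-lactamase). The bacterial portion also carries an f1 origin and remnants of a pBluescript-type cloning region (lac promoter/operator, lacZα fragment, T3 and T7 promoters).

The viral genome is transcribed in packaging cells from a hybrid 5' end in which enhancer/promoter elements (CMV enhancer, an SV40 promoter fragment and the RSV promoter) sit upstream of a truncated 5' LTR, an arrangement that typically makes genomic RNA production Tat-independent. Downstream are the Ψ packaging signal with a partial gag sequence, the RRE for Rev-dependent nuclear export, and the cPPT/CTS, which aids nuclear import of the reverse-transcribed genome. The 3' LTR carries the ΔU3 deletion, so the integrated provirus lacks LTR promoter activity and expression depends on the internal promoter. An SV40 poly(A) signal and SV40 origin follow the 3' LTR.

The internal cassette uses the spleen focus-forming virus (SFFV) LTR promoter, which is commonly chosen for strong expression in hematopoietic cells, to drive a bicistronic transcript: luciferase is translated cap-dependently, and EGFP is translated as a separate protein from an EMCV IRES rather than as a fusion. A WPRE enhances transcript stability and expression. GFP allows transduced cells to be identified or sorted, while luciferase provides a bioluminescent readout. The record does not specify the exact application, but the construct comes from a study of leukemia pathogenesis.
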