Features (pLannotate 1.2.2; 30 found; start..end, strand, type, name):
     57..248     +  promoter       SV40 promoter (fragment): SV40 enhancer and early promoter
    267..493     +  promoter       RSV promoter: Rous sarcoma virus enhancer/promoter
    494..674     +  LTR            5' LTR (truncated): truncated 5' long terminal repeat (LTR) from HIV-1
    721..846     +  misc_feature   HIV-1 Ψ: packaging signal of human immunodeficiency virus type 1
    830..1193    +  CDS            HIV-1 gag (fragment): gag protein from human immunodeficiency virus 1; gag
   1339..1572    +  misc_feature   RRE: The Rev response element (RRE) of HIV-1 allows for Rev-dependent mRNA export from the nucleus to the cytoplasm.
   1949..1973    +  CDS            Rev (fragment): human immunodeficiency virus 1 (HIV-1) Rev protein; rev; enhances nuclear export of unspliced and incompletely spliced viral mRNAs
   2014..2131    +  misc_feature   cPPT/CTS: central polypurine tract and central termination sequence of HIV-1
   2189..2590    +  promoter       SFFV promoter: spleen focus-forming virus long terminal repeat (LTR) promoter
   2600..2623    +  misc_feature   MCS (fragment): pBluescript multiple cloning site
   2636..4285    +  CDS            luciferase: firefly luciferase; luc
   4324..4910    +  misc_feature   IRES2: internal ribosome entry site (IRES) of the encephalomyocarditis virus (EMCV)
   4911..5627    +  CDS            EGFP: EGFP is a basic (constitutively fluorescent) green fluorescent protein published in 1996, derived from Aequorea victoria. It is reported to be a rapidly-maturing weak dimer with moderate acid sensitivity.
   5646..6234    +  misc_feature   WPRE: woodchuck hepatitis virus posttranscriptional regulatory element
   6285..6304    +  misc_feature   cPPT/CTS (fragment): central polypurine tract and central termination sequence of HIV-1
   6306..6539    +  LTR            3' LTR (ΔU3): self-inactivating 3' long terminal repeat (LTR) from HIV-1
   6617..6738    +  polyA_signal   SV40 poly(A) signal: SV40 polyadenylation signal
   6778..6913    +  rep_origin     SV40 ori: SV40 origin of replication
   6934..6952    -  promoter       T7 promoter: promoter for bacteriophage T7 RNA polymerase
   6960..7115    +  CDS            lacZα (fragment): LacZα fragment of β-galactosidase; lacZ fragment
   7120..7548    +  rep_origin     f1 ori (sequence partly withheld): f1 bacteriophage origin of replication; arrow indicates direction of (+) strand synthesis
   7601..7705    +  promoter       AmpR promoter: bla
   7706..8566    +  CDS            AmpR: β-lactamase; bla; confers resistance to ampicillin, carbenicillin, and related antibiotics
   8737..9325    +  rep_origin     ori: high-copy-number ColE1/pMB1/pBR322/pUC origin of replication
   9508..9600    +  CDS            lacI (fragment): lac repressor; lacI; The lac repressor binds to the lac operator to inhibit transcription in E. coli. This inhibition can be relieved by adding lactose or isopropyl-β-D-thiogalactopyranoside (IPTG).
   9613..9634    +  protein_bind   CAP binding site: CAP binding activates transcription in the presence of cAMP. E. coli catabolite activator protein
   9649..9679    +  promoter       lac promoter: promoter for the E. coli lac operon
   9687..9703    +  protein_bind   lac operator: The lac repressor binds to the lac operator to inhibit transcription in E. coli. This inhibition can be relieved by adding lactose or isopropyl-β-D-thiogalactopyranoside (IPTG). lac repressor encoded by lacI
   9748..9766    +  promoter       T3 promoter: promoter for bacteriophage T3 RNA polymerase
   9811..10190   +  enhancer       CMV enhancer: human cytomegalovirus immediate early enhancer
>Addgene plasmid #169308 | SIN40C.SFFV.Luciferase.IRES.GFP | addgene full sequence | sequence record 337870 | Addgene NGS Result
GCGCGCCATGCAGGGCCTGAAATAACCTCTGAAAGAGGAACTTGGTTAGGTACCTTCTGAGGCGGAAAGA
ACCAGCTGTGGAATGTGTGTCAGTTAGGGTGTGGAAAGTCCCCAGGCTCCCCAGCAGGCAGAAGTATGCA
AAGCATGCATCTCAATTAGTCAGCAACCAGGTGTGGAAAGTCCCCAGGCTCCCCAGCAGGCAGAAGTATG
CAAAGCATGCATCTCAATTAGTCAGCAACCATAGTCCCTTAAGAGGCGCGCCTTAATGTAGTCTTATGCA
ATACTCTTGTAGTCTTGCAACATGGTAACGATGAGTTAGCAACATGCCTTACAAGGAGAGAAAAAGCACC
GTGCATGCCGATTGGTGGAAGTAAGGTGGTACGATCGTGCCTTATTAGGAAGGCAACAGACGGGTCTGAC
ATGGATTGGACGAACCACTGAATTGCCGCATTGCAGAGATATTGTATTTAAGTGCCTAGCTCGATACATA
AACGGGTCTCTCTGGTTAGACCAGATCTGAGCCTGGGAGCTCTCTGGCTAACTAGGGAACCCACTGCTTA
AGCCTCAATAAAGCTTGCCTTGAGTGCTTCAAGTAGTGTGTGCCCGTCTGTTGTGTGACTCTGGTAACTA
GAGATCCCTCAGACCCTTTTAGTCAGTGTGGAAAATCTCTAGCAGTGGCGCCCGAACAGGGACTTGAAAG
CGAAAGGGAAACCAGAGGAGCTCTCTCGACGCAGGACTCGGCTTGCTGAAGCGCGCACGGCAAGAGGCGA
GGGGCGGCGACTGGTGAGTACGCCAAAAATTTTGACTAGCGGAGGCTAGAAGGAGAGAGATGGGTGCGAG
AGCGTCAGTATTAAGCGGGGGAGAATTAGATCGCGATGGGAAAAAATTCGGTTAAGGCCAGGGGGAAAGA
AAAAATATAAATTAAAACATATAGTATGGGCAAGCAGGGAGCTAGAACGATTCGCAGTTAATCCTGGCCT
GTTAGAAACATCAGAAGGCTGTAGACAAATACTGGGACAGCTACAACCATCCCTTCAGACAGGATCAGAA
GAACTTAGATCATTATATAATACAGTAGCAACCCTCTATTGTGTGCATCAAAGGATAGAGATAAAAGACA
CCAAGGAAGCTTTAGACAAGATAGAGGAAGAGCAAAACAAAAGTAAGACCACCGCACAGCAAGCGGCCGC
TGATCTTCAGACCTGGAGGAGGAGATATGAGGGACAATTGGAGAAGTGAATTATATAAATATAAAGTAGT
AAAAATTGAACCATTAGGAGTAGCACCCACCAAGGCAAAGAGAAGAGTGGTGCAGAGAGAAAAAAGAGCA
GTGGGAATAGGAGCTTTGTTCCTTGGGTTCTTGGGAGCAGCAGGAAGCACTATGGGCGCAGCGTCAATGA
CGCTGACGGTACAGGCCAGACAATTATTGTCTGGTATAGTGCAGCAGCAGAACAATTTGCTGAGGGCTAT
TGAGGCGCAACAGCATCTGTTGCAACTCACAGTCTGGGGCATCAAGCAGCTCCAGGCAAGAATCCTGGCT
GTGGAAAGATACCTAAAGGATCAACAGCTCCTGGGGATTTGGGGTTGCTCTGGAAAACTCATTTGCACCA
CTGCTGTGCCTTGGAATGCTAGTTGGAGTAATAAATCTCTGGAACAGATTTGGAATCACACGACCTGGAT
GGAGTGGGACAGAGAAATTAACAATTACACAAGCTTAATACACTCCTTAATTGAAGAATCGCAAAACCAG
CAAGAAAAGAATGAACAAGAATTATTGGAATTAGATAAATGGGCAAGTTTGTGGAATTGGTTTAACATAA
CAAATTGGCTGTGGTATATAAAATTATTCATAATGATAGTAGGAGGCTTGGTAGGTTTAAGAATAGTTTT
TGCTGTACTTTCTATAGTGAATAGAGTTAGGCAGGGATATTCACCATTATCGTTTCAGACCCACCTCCCA
ACCCCGAGGGGACAATTCTAGATCTTGAGACAAATGGCAGTATTCATCCACAATTTTAAAAGAAAAGGGG
GGATTGGGGGGTACAGTGCAGGGGAAAGAATAGTAGACATAATAGCAACAGACATACAAACTAAAGAATT
ACAAAAACAAATTACAAAAATTCAAAATTTTCGGGTTTATTACAGGGACAGCAGAGATCCACTTTGGCGC
CGGCTCGAGCTAGCTGCAGTAACGCCATTTTGCAAGGCATGGAAAAATACCAAACCAAGAATAGAGAAGT
TCAGATCAAGGGCGGGTACATGAAAATAGCTAACGTTGGGCCAAACAGGATATCTGCGGTGAGCAGTTTC
GGCCCCGGCCCGGGGCCAAGAACAGATGGTCACCGCAGTTTCGGCCCCGGCCCGAGGCCAAGAACAGATG
GTCCCCAGATATGGCCCAACCCTCAGCAGTTTCTTAAGACCCATCAGATGTTTCCAGGCTCCCCCAAGGA
CCTGAAATGACCCTGCGCCTTATTTGAATTAACCAATCAGCCTGCTTCTCGCTTCTGTTCGCGCGCTTCT
GCTTCCCGAGCTCTATAAAAGAGCTCACAACCCCTCACTCGGCGCGCCAGTCCTCCGACAGACTGAGTCG
GCCGGTCGAATCAAGCTTATCGATACCGTCGACGGATCCACCGGTATGGAAGACGCCAAAAACATAAAGA
AAGGCCCGGCGCCATTCTATCCTCTAGAGGATGGAACCGCTGGAGAGCAACTGCATAAGGCTATGAAGAG
ATACGCCCTGGTTCCTGGAACAATTGCTTTTACAGATGCACATATCGAGGTGAACATCACGTACGCGGAA
TACTTCGAAATGTCCGTTCGGTTGGCAGAAGCTATGAAACGATATGGGCTGAATACAAATCACAGAATCG
TCGTATGCAGTGAAAACTCTCTTCAATTCTTTATGCCGGTGTTGGGCGCGTTATTTATCGGAGTTGCAGT
TGCGCCCGCGAACGACATTTATAATGAACGTGAATTGCTCAACAGTATGAACATTTCGCAGCCTACCGTA
GTGTTTGTTTCCAAAAAGGGGTTGCAAAAAATTTTGAACGTGCAAAAAAAATTACCAATAATCCAGAAAA
TTATTATCATGGATTCTAAAACGGATTACCAGGGATTTCAGTCGATGTACACGTTCGTCACATCTCATCT
ACCTCCCGGTTTTAATGAATACGATTTTGTACCAGAGTCCTTTGATCGTGACAAAACAATTGCACTGATA
ATGAATTCCTCTGGATCTACTGGGTTACCTAAGGGTGTGGCCCTTCCGCATAGAACTGCCTGCGTCAGAT
TCTCGCATGCCAGAGATCCTATTTTTGGCAATCAAATCGTTCCGGATACTGCGATTTTAAGTGTTGTCCC
ATTCCATCACGGTTTTGGAATGTTTACTACACTCGGATATTTGATATGTGGATTTCGAGTCGTCTTAATG
TATAGATTTGAAGAAGAGCTGTTTTTACGATCCCTTCAGGATTACAAAATTCAAAGTGCGTTGCTAGTAC
CAACCCTATTTTCATTCTTCGCCAAAAGCACTCTGATTGACAAATACGATTTATCTAATTTACACGAAAT
TGCTTCTGGGGGCGCACCTCTTTCGAAAGAAGTCGGGGAAGCGGTTGCAAAACGCTTCCATCTTCCAGGG
ATACGACAAGGATATGGGCTCACTGAGACTACATCAGCTATTCTGATTACACCCGAGGGGGATGATAAAC
CGGGCGCGGTCGGTAAAGTTGTTCCATTTTTTGAAGCGAAGGTTGTGGATCTGGATACCGGGAAAACGCT
GGGCGTTAATCAGAGAGGCGAATTATGTGTCAGAGGACCTATGATTATGTCCGGTTATGTAAACAATCCG
GAAGCGACCAACGCCTTGATTGACAAGGATGGATGGCTACATTCTGGAGACATAGCTTACTGGGACGAAG
ACGAACACTTCTTCATAGTTGACCGCTTGAAGTCTTTAATTAAATACAAAGGATATCAGGTGGCCCCCGC
TGAATTGGAATCGATATTGTTACAACACCCCAACATCTTCGACGCGGGCGTGGCAGGTCTTCCCGACGAT
GACGCCGGTGAACTTCCCGCCGCCGTTGTTGTTTTGGAGCACGGAAAGACGATGACGGAAAAAGAGATCG
TGGATTACGTCGCCAGTCAAGTAACAACCGCGAAAAAGTTGCGCGGAGGAGTTGTGTTTGTGGACGAAGT
ACCGAAAGGTCTTACCGGAAAACTCGACGCAAGAAAAATCAGAGAGATCCTCATAAAGGCCAAGAAGGGC
GGAAAGTCCAAATTGCTCGAGTGAACGCGTATGCATGAGTAACTGAGGATCCGCCCCTCTCCCTCCCCCC
CCCCTAACGTTACTGGCCGAAGCCGCTTGGAATAAGGCCGGTGTGCGTTTGTCTATATGTTATTTTCCAC
CATATTGCCGTCTTTTGGCAATGTGAGGGCCCGGAAACCTGGCCCTGTCTTCTTGACGAGCATTCCTAGG
GGTCTTTCCCCTCTCGCCAAAGGAATGCAAGGTCTGTTGAATGTCGTGAAGGAAGCAGTTCCTCTGGAAG
CTTCTTGAAGACAAACAACGTCTGTAGCGACCCTTTGCAGGCAGCGGAACCCCCCACCTGGCGACAGGTG
CCTCTGCGGCCAAAAGCCACGTGTATAAGATACACCTGCAAAGGCGGCACAACCCCAGTGCCACGTTGTG
AGTTGGATAGTTGTGGAAAGAGTCAAATGGCTCTCCTCAAGCGTATTCAACAAGGGGCTGAAGGATGCCC
AGAAGGTACCCCATTGTATGGGATCTGATCTGGGGCCTCGGTACACATGCTTTACATGTGTTTAGTCGAG
GTTAAAAAAACGTCTAGGCCCCCCGAACCACGGGGACGTGGTTTTCCTTTGAAAAACACGATGATAATAT
GGCCACAACCATGGTGAGCAAGGGCGAGGAGCTGTTCACCGGGGTGGTGCCCATCCTGGTCGAGCTGGAC
GGCGACGTAAACGGCCACAAGTTCAGCGTGTCCGGCGAGGGCGAGGGCGATGCCACCTACGGCAAGCTGA
CCCTGAAGTTCATCTGCACCACCGGCAAGCTGCCCGTGCCCTGGCCCACCCTCGTGACCACCCTGACCTA
CGGCGTGCAGTGCTTCAGCCGCTACCCCGACCACATGAAGCAGCACGACTTCTTCAAGTCCGCCATGCCC
GAAGGCTACGTCCAGGAGCGCACCATCTTCTTCAAGGACGACGGCAACTACAAGACCCGCGCCGAGGTGA
AGTTCGAGGGCGACACCCTGGTGAACCGCATCGAGCTGAAGGGCATCGACTTCAAGGAGGACGGCAACAT
CCTGGGGCACAAGCTGGAGTACAACTACAACAGCCACAACGTCTATATCATGGCCGACAAGCAGAAGAAC
GGCATCAAGGTGAACTTCAAGATCCGCCACAACATCGAGGACGGCAGCGTGCAGCTCGCCGACCACTACC
AGCAGAACACCCCCATCGGCGACGGCCCCGTGCTGCTGCCCGACAACCACTACCTGAGCACCCAGTCCGC
CCTGAGCAAAGACCCCAACGAGAAGCGCGATCACATGGTCCTGCTGGAGTTCGTGACCGCCGCCGGGATC
ACTCTCGGCATGGACGAGCTGTACAAGTGATCGCGTTAAGTCGACAATCAACCTCTGGATTACAAAATTT
GTGAAAGATTGACTGGTATTCTTAACTATGTTGCTCCTTTTACGCTATGTGGATACGCTGCTTTAATGCC
TTTGTATCATGCTATTGCTTCCCGTATGGCTTTCATTTTCTCCTCCTTGTATAAATCCTGGTTGCTGTCT
CTTTATGAGGAGTTGTGGCCCGTTGTCAGGCAACGTGGCGTGGTGTGCACTGTGTTTGCTGACGCAACCC
CCACTGGTTGGGGCATTGCCACCACCTGTCAGCTCCTTTCCGGGACTTTCGCTTTCCCCCTCCCTATTGC
CACGGCGGAACTCATCGCCGCCTGCCTTGCCCGCTGCTGGACAGGGGCTCGGCTGTTGGGCACTGACAAT
TCCGTGGTGTTGTCGGGGAAATCATCGTCCTTTCCTTGGCTGCTCGCCTGTGTTGCCACCTGGATTCTGC
GCGGGACGTCCTTCTGCTACGTCCCTTCGGCCCTCAATCCAGCGGACCTTCCTTCCCGCGGCCTGCTGCC
GGCTCTGCGGCCTCTTCCGCGTCTTCGCCTTCGCCCTCAGACGAGTCGGATCTCCCTTTGGGCCGCCTCC
CCGCGTCGACTTTAAGACCAATGACTTACAAGGCAGCTGTAGATCTTAGCCACTTTTTAAAAGAAAAGGG
GGGACTGGAAGGGCTAATTCACTCCCAACGAAGACAAGATCTGCTTTTTGCTTGTACTGGGTCTCTCTGG
TTAGACCAGATCTGAGCCTGGGAGCTCTCTGGCTAACTAGGGAACCCACTGCTTAAGCCTCAATAAAGCT
TGCCTTGAGTGCTTCAAGTAGTGTGTGCCCGTCTGTTGTGTGACTCTGGTAACTAGAGATCCCTCAGACC
CTTTTAGTCAGTGTGGAAAATCTCTAGCAGTACGTATAGTAGTTCATGTCATCTTATTATTCAGTATTTA
TAACTTGCAAAGAAATGAATATCAGAGAGTGAGAGGAACTTGTTTATTGCAGCTTATAATGGTTACAAAT
AAAGCAATAGCATCACAAATTTCACAAATAAAGCATTTTTTTCACTGCATTCTAGTTGTGGTTTGTCCAA
ACTCATCAATGTATCTTATCATGTCTGGCTCTAGCTATCCCGCCCCTAACTCCGCCCATCCCGCCCCTAA
CTCCGCCCAGTTCCGCCCATTCTCCGCCCCATGGCTGACTAATTTTTTTTATTTATGCAGAGGCCGAGGC
CGCCTCGGCCTCTGAGCTATTCCAGAAGTAGTGAGGAGGCTTTTTTGGAGGCCTAGGGACGTACCCAATT
CGCCCTATAGTGAGTCGTATTACGCGCGCTCACTGGCCGTCGTTTTACAACGTCGTGACTGGGAAAACCC
TGGCGTTACCCAACTTAATCGCCTTGCAGCACATCCCCCTTTCGCCAGCTGGCGTAATAGCGAAGAGGCC
CGCACCGATCGCCCTTCCCAACAGTTGCGCAGCCTGAATGGCGAATGGG
[124 nt withheld, positions 7120-7243]
C
[91 nt withheld, positions 7245-7335]
A
[49 nt withheld, positions 7337-7385]
CCTTTGACGTTGGAGTCCACGTTCTTT
[37 nt withheld, positions 7413-7449]
ACCCTATCTCGGTCTATTCTTTTGATTTATAAGGGATTTTGCCGATTTCGGCCTATTGGTTAAAAAATGA
GCTGATTTAACAAAAATTTAACGCGAATTTTAACAAAATATTAACGCTTACAATTTAGGTGGCACTTTTC
GGGGAAATGTGCGCGGAACCCCTATTTGTTTATTTTTCTAAATACATTCAAATATGTATCCGCTCATGAG
ACAATAACCCTGATAAATGCTTCAATAATATTGAAAAAGGAAGAGTATGAGTATTCAACATTTCCGTGTC
GCCCTTATTCCCTTTTTTGCGGCATTTTGCCTTCCTGTTTTTGCTCACCCAGAAACGCTGGTGAAAGTAA
AAGATGCTGAAGATCAGTTGGGTGCACGAGTGGGTTACATCGAACTGGATCTCAACAGCGGTAAGATCCT
TGAGAGTTTTCGCCCCGAAGAACGTTTTCCAATGATGAGCACTTTTAAAGTTCTGCTATGTGGCGCGGTA
TTATCCCGTATTGACGCCGGGCAAGAGCAACTCGGTCGCCGCATACACTATTCTCAGAATGACTTGGTTG
AGTACTCACCAGTCACAGAAAAGCATCTTACGGATGGCATGACAGTAAGAGAATTATGCAGTGCTGCCAT
AACCATGAGTGATAACACTGCGGCCAACTTACTTCTGACAACGATCGGAGGACCGAAGGAGCTAACCGCT
TTTTTGCACAACATGGGGGATCATGTAACTCGCCTTGATCGTTGGGAACCGGAGCTGAATGAAGCCATAC
CAAACGACGAGCGTGACACCACGATGCCTGTAGCAATGGCAACAACGTTGCGCAAACTATTAACTGGCGA
ACTACTTACTCTAGCTTCCCGGCAACAATTAATAGACTGGATGGAGGCGGATAAAGTTGCAGGACCACTT
CTGCGCTCGGCCCTTCCGGCTGGCTGGTTTATTGCTGATAAATCTGGAGCCGGTGAGCGTGGGTCTCGCG
GTATCATTGCAGCACTGGGGCCAGATGGTAAGCCCTCCCGTATCGTAGTTATCTACACGACGGGGAGTCA
GGCAACTATGGATGAACGAAATAGACAGATCGCTGAGATAGGTGCCTCACTGATTAAGCATTGGTAACTG
TCAGACCAAGTTTACTCATATATACTTTAGATTGATTTAAAACTTCATTTTTAATTTAAAAGGATCTAGG
TGAAGATCCTTTTTGATAATCTCATGACCAAAATCCCTTAACGTGAGTTTTCGTTCCACTGAGCGTCAGA
CCCCGTAGAAAAGATCAAAGGATCTTCTTGAGATCCTTTTTTTCTGCGCGTAATCTGCTGCTTGCAAACA
AAAAAACCACCGCTACCAGCGGTGGTTTGTTTGCCGGATCAAGAGCTACCAACTCTTTTTCCGAAGGTAA
CTGGCTTCAGCAGAGCGCAGATACCAAATACTGTTCTTCTAGTGTAGCCGTAGTTAGGCCACCACTTCAA
GAACTCTGTAGCACCGCCTACATACCTCGCTCTGCTAATCCTGTTACCAGTGGCTGCTGCCAGTGGCGAT
AAGTCGTGTCTTACCGGGTTGGACTCAAGACGATAGTTACCGGATAAGGCGCAGCGGTCGGGCTGAACGG
GGGGTTCGTGCACACAGCCCAGCTTGGAGCGAACGACCTACACCGAACTGAGATACCTACAGCGTGAGCT
ATGAGAAAGCGCCACGCTTCCCGAAGGGAGAAAGGCGGACAGGTATCCGGTAAGCGGCAGGGTCGGAACA
GGAGAGCGCACGAGGGAGCTTCCAGGGGGAAACGCCTGGTATCTTTATAGTCCTGTCGGGTTTCGCCACC
TCTGACTTGAGCGTCGATTTTTGTGATGCTCGTCAGGGGGGCGGAGCCTATGGAAAAACGCCAGCAACGC
GGCCTTTTTACGGTTCCTGGCCTTTTGCTGGCCTTTTGCTCACATGTTCTTTCCTGCGTTATCCCCTGAT
TCTGTGGATAACCGTATTACCGCCTTTGAGTGAGCTGATACCGCTCGCCGCAGCCGAACGACCGAGCGCA
GCGAGTCAGTGAGCGAGGAAGCGGAAGAGCGCCCAATACGCAAACCGCCTCTCCCCGCGCGTTGGCCGAT
TCATTAATGCAGCTGGCACGACAGGTTTCCCGACTGGAAAGCGGGCAGTGAGCGCAACGCAATTAATGTG
AGTTAGCTCACTCATTAGGCACCCCAGGCTTTACACTTTATGCTTCCGGCTCGTATGTTGTGTGGAATTG
TGAGCGGATAACAATTTCACACAGGAAACAGCTATGACCATGATTACGCCAAGCGCGCAATTAACCCTCA
CTAAAGGGAACAAAAGCTGGAGCTGCAAGCGGTACCGTCGACCTGCAGGTTGACATTGATTATTGACTAG
TTATTAATAGTAATCAATTACGGGGTCATTAGTTCATAGCCCATATATGGAGTTCCGCGTTACATAACTT
ACGGTAAATGGCCCGCCTGGCTGACCGCCCAACGACCCCCGCCCATTGACGTCAATAATGACGTATGTTC
CCATAGTAACGCCAATAGGGACTTTCCATTGACGTCAATGGGTGGAGTATTTACGGTAAACTGCCCACTT
GGCAGTACATCAAGTGTATCATATGCCAAGTACGCCCCCTATTGACGTCAATGACGGTAAATGGCCCGCC
TGGCATTATGCCCAGTACATGACCTTATGGGACTTTCCTACTTGGCAGTACATCTACGTATTAGTCATCG
CTATTACCATG
